Addgene plasmid #11518: pDest-527
Purpose: (Empty Backbone) Gateway destination vector for bacterial expression; His tag
Depositing lab: Dominic Esposito. Depositing organization: National Cancer Institute (NCI).
Backbone
  Vector backbone: pDest-560
  Backbone manufacturer: PEL
  Backbone size (bp): 8266
  Vector type: Bacterial Expression ; Gateway Destination Vector
  Tag / fusion protein: 6xHis (N terminal on backbone)
Growth in bacteria
  Bacterial resistance: Chloramphenicol and Ampicillin, 25 & 100 μg/mL
  Growth temperature: 37°C
  Growth strain: DB3.1
  Growth instructions: Must be grown in a strain resistant to ccdB (DB3.1, ccdB Survival, or F').
  Copy number: Low Copy
Gene/Insert
  Gene/Insert name: None
  Tag / fusion protein: His6 (N terminal on backbone)
  Cloning method: Gateway Cloning
  Sequencing primers: 5′ T7
Terms and licenses: Academic/Nonprofit Terms; Industry Terms: Not Available to Industry
How to cite: pDest-527 was a gift from Dominic Esposito (Addgene plasmid # 11518 ; http://n2t.net/addgene:11518 ; RRID:Addgene_11518)
