[The description below was written by a language model from this plasmid's Addgene catalogue record and the feature table of its GenBank file.]
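Description:
pDest-527 is an empty Gateway destination vector for T7-driven protein expression in E. coli, built on the pDest-560 backbone (about 8.3 kb) and designed to add an N-terminal 6xHis tag to whatever open reading frame is recombined into it. The backbone resembles a pET-type plasmid: a ColE1/pBR322-family origin accompanied by the bom region and the rop gene, consistent with the catalogue's low-copy designation, an ampicillin resistance gene (bla), an f1 origin for single-stranded DNA production, and a lacI gene with its own promoter to supply lac repressor.

The expression unit consists of a T7 promoter followed by a lac operator, so transcription depends on T7 RNA polymerase and can be induced with IPTG. It continues with the T7 gene 10 ribosome binding site and the 6xHis coding sequence placed directly upstream of attR1. Between attR1 and attR2 lies the Gateway cassette, carrying a chloramphenicol resistance gene behind a lac UV5 promoter and the ccdB gyrase toxin. The feature table also annotates a second ColE1-type origin inside this cassette. In an LR reaction with an entry clone, the cassette is replaced by the gene of interest. Loss of ccdB allows recombinants to grow in standard strains, whereas the unrecombined vector needs a ccdB-resistant host and is selected on both ampicillin and chloramphenicol. Downstream of attR2 the annotation shows an HSV epitope tag and a second 6xHis sequence, which would be translated only if the insert lacked a stop codon and was in frame; the catalogue lists only the N-terminal tag. Transcription ends at the rrnB T1/T2 and T7 terminators. The vector is typically used to produce His-tagged recombinant proteins for affinity purification.
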