LOCUS       Exported 8262 bp ds-DNA circular SYN 17-JUN-2022
DEFINITION  Gateway destination vector for bacterial expression; His tag.
ACCESSION   .
VERSION     .
KEYWORDS    pDest-527
SOURCE      synthetic DNA construct
  ORGANISM  synthetic DNA construct
REFERENCE   1 (bases 1 to 8262)
  TITLE     Gateway Destination vectors for E. coli expression
REFERENCE   2 (bases 1 to 8262)
  AUTHORS   .
  TITLE     Direct Submission
  JOURNAL   Exported Jun 17, 2022 from SnapGene Server 1.1.58
            http://www.snapgene.com
FEATURES             Location/Qualifiers
     source          1..8262
                     /organism="synthetic DNA construct"
                     /mol_type="other DNA"
     CDS             complement(178..1038)
                     /codon_start=1
                     /gene="bla"
                     /product="beta-lactamase"
                     /label=AmpR
                     /note="confers resistance to ampicillin, carbenicillin, and
                     related antibiotics"
                     /translation="MSIQHFRVALIPFFAAFCLPVFAHPETLVKVKDAEDQLGARVGYI
                     ELDLNSGKILESFRPEERFPMMSTFKVLLCGAVLSRIDAGQEQLGRRIHYSQNDLVEYS
                     PVTEKHLTDGMTVRELCSAAITMSDNTAANLLLTTIGGPKELTAFLHNMGDHVTRLDRW
                     EPELNEAIPNDERDTTMPVAMATTLRKLLTGELLTLASRQQLIDWMEADKVAGPLLRSA
                     LPAGWFIADKSGAGERGSRGIIAALGPDGKPSRIVVIYTTGSQATMDERNRQIAEIGAS
                     LIKHW"
     primer_bind     801..820
                     /label=Amp-R
                     /note="Ampicillin resistance gene, reverse primer"
     promoter        complement(1039..1131)
                     /gene="bla"
                     /label=AmpR promoter
     rep_origin      1212..1800
                     /direction=RIGHT
                     /label=ori
                     /note="high-copy-number ColE1/pMB1/pBR322/pUC origin of
                     replication"
     misc_feature    1986..2125
                     /label=bom
                     /note="basis of mobility region from pBR322"
     primer_bind     complement(2051..2070)
                     /label=pRS-marker
                     /note="pRS vectors, use to sequence yeast selectable
                     marker"
     primer_bind     2211..2233
                     /label=pGEX 3'
                     /note="pGEX vectors, reverse primer"
     CDS             complement(2227..2418)
                     /codon_start=1
                     /gene="rop"
                     /product="Rop protein, which maintains plasmids at low copy
                     number"
                     /label=rop
                     /translation="MTKQEKTALNMARFIRSQTLTLLEKLNELDADEQADICESLHDHA
                     DELYRSCLARFGDDGENL"
     CDS             complement(2990..4072)
                     /codon_start=1
                     /gene="lacI"
                     /product="lac repressor"
                     /label=lacI
                     /note="The lac repressor binds to the lac operator to
                     inhibit transcription in E. coli. This inhibition can be
                     relieved by adding lactose or
                     isopropyl-beta-D-thiogalactopyranoside (IPTG)."
                     /translation="MKPVTLYDVAEYAGVSYQTVSRVVNQASHVSAKTREKVEAAMAEL
                     NYIPNRVAQQLAGKQSLLIGVATSSLALHAPSQIVAAIKSRADQLGASVVVSMVERSGV
                     EACKAAVHNLLAQRVSGLIINYPLDDQDAIAVEAACTNVPALFLDVSDQTPINSIIFSH
                     EDGTRLGVEHLVALGHQQIALLAGPLSSVSARLRLAGWHKYLTRNQIQPIAEREGDWSA
                     MSGFQQTMQMLNEGIVPTAMLVANDQMALGAMRAITESGLRVGADISVVGYDDTEDSSC
                     YIPPLTTIKQDFRLLGQTSVDRLLQLSQGQAVKGNQLLPVSLVKRKTTLAPNTQTASPR
                     ALADSLMQLARQVSRLESGQ"
     primer_bind     4034..4053
                     /label=LacI-R
                     /note="LacI, reverse primer"
     promoter        complement(4073..4150)
                     /gene="lacI"
                     /label=lacI promoter
     primer_bind     4356..4375
                     /label=pBRrevBam
                     /note="pBR322 vectors, tet region, downstream of BamHI,
                     reverse primer"
     primer_bind     4463..4482
                     /label=T7
                     /note="T7 promoter, forward primer"
     promoter        4463..4481
                     /label=T7 promoter
                     /note="promoter for bacteriophage T7 RNA polymerase"
     protein_bind    4482..4506
                     /label=lac operator
                     /bound_moiety="lac repressor encoded by lacI"
                     /note="The lac repressor binds to the lac operator to
                     inhibit transcription in E. coli. This inhibition can be
                     relieved by adding lactose or
                     isopropyl-beta-D-thiogalactopyranoside (IPTG)."
     RBS             4521..4543
                     /note="efficient ribosome binding site from bacteriophage
                     T7 gene 10 (Olins and Rangwala, 1989)"
     CDS             4566..4583
                     /codon_start=1
                     /product="6xHis affinity tag"
                     /label=6xHis
                     /translation="HHHHHH"
     protein_bind    4596..4720
                     /gene="mutant version of attR"
                     /label=attR1
                     /bound_moiety="LR Clonase(TM)"
                     /note="recombination site for the Gateway(R) LR reaction"
     promoter        4745..4775
                     /label=lac UV5 promoter
                     /note="E. coli lac promoter with an ""up"" mutation"
     CDS             4829..5488
                     /codon_start=1
                     /gene="cat"
                     /product="chloramphenicol acetyltransferase"
                     /label=CmR
                     /note="confers resistance to chloramphenicol"
                     /translation="MEKKITGYTTVDISQWHRKEHFEAFQSVAQCTYNQTVQLDITAFL
                     KTVKKNKHKFYPAFIHILARLMNAHPEFRMAMKDGELVIWDSVHPCYTVFHEQTETFSS
                     LWSEYHDDFRQFLHIYSQDVACYGENLAYFPKGFIENMFFVSANPWVSFTSFDLNVANM
                     DNFFAPVFTMGKYYTQGDKVLMPLAIQVHHAVCDGFHVGRMLNELQQYCDEWQGGA"
     primer_bind     complement(4895..4914)
                     /label=CAT-R
                     /note="Chloramphenicol resistance gene, reverse primer"
     rep_origin      5541..6129
                     /direction=RIGHT
                     /label=ori
                     /note="high-copy-number ColE1/pMB1/pBR322/pUC origin of
                     replication"
     CDS             6761..7066
                     /codon_start=1
                     /gene="ccdB"
                     /product="CcdB, a bacterial toxin that poisons DNA gyrase"
                     /label=ccdB
                     /note="Plasmids containing the ccdB gene cannot be
                     propagated in standard E. coli strains."
                     /translation="MQFKVYTYKRESRYRLFVDVQSDIIDTPGRRMVIPLASARLLSDK
                     VSRELYPVVHIGDESWRMMTTDMASVPVSVIGEEVADLSHRENDIKNAINLMFWGI"
     primer_bind     6945..6964
                     /label=ccdB-fwd
                     /note="ccdB gene, forward primer"
     protein_bind    complement(7107..7231)
                     /gene="mutant version of attR"
                     /label=attR2
                     /bound_moiety="LR Clonase(TM)"
                     /note="recombination site for the Gateway(R) LR reaction"
     CDS             7291..7323
                     /codon_start=1
                     /product="HSV (herpes simplex virus) epitope tag"
                     /label=HSV tag
                     /translation="QPELAPEDPED"
     CDS             7330..7347
                     /codon_start=1
                     /product="6xHis affinity tag"
                     /label=6xHis
                     /translation="HHHHHH"
     terminator      7513..7599
                     /gene="Escherichia coli rrnB"
                     /label=rrnB T1 terminator
                     /note="transcription terminator T1 from the E. coli rrnB
                     gene"
     terminator      7691..7718
                     /label=rrnB T2 terminator
                     /note="transcription terminator T2 from the E. coli rrnB
                     gene"
     primer_bind     complement(7772..7790)
                     /label=T7 Term
                     /note="T7 terminator, reverse primer"
     terminator      7786..7833
                     /label=T7 terminator
                     /note="transcription terminator for bacteriophage T7 RNA
                     polymerase"
     rep_origin      7870..63
                     /direction=RIGHT
                     /label=f1 ori
                     /note="f1 bacteriophage origin of replication; arrow
                     indicates direction of (+) strand synthesis"
     primer_bind     complement(7957..7976)
                     /label=F1ori-R
                     /note="F1 origin, reverse primer"
     primer_bind     8167..8188
                     /label=F1ori-F
                     /note="F1 origin, forward primer"
ORIGIN
        1 aaaatgagct gatttaacaa aaatttaacg cgaattttaa caaaatatta acgtttacaa
       61 tttctggcgg cacgatggca tgagattatc aaaaaggatc ttcacctaga tccttttaaa
      121 ttaaaaatga agttttaaat caatctaaag tatatatgag taaacttggt ctgacagtta
      181 ccaatgctta atcagtgagg cacctatctc agcgatctgt ctatttcgtt catccatagt
      241 tgcctgactc cccgtcgtgt agataactac gatacgggag ggcttaccat ctggccccag
      301 tgctgcaatg ataccgcgag acccacgctc accggctcca gatttatcag caataaacca
      361 gccagccgga agggccgagc gcagaagtgg tcctgcaact ttatccgcct ccatccagtc
      421 tattaattgt tgccgggaag ctagagtaag tagttcgcca gttaatagtt tgcgcaacgt
      481 tgttgccatt gctacaggca tcgtggtgtc acgctcgtcg tttggtatgg cttcattcag
      541 ctccggttcc caacgatcaa ggcgagttac atgatccccc atgttgtgca aaaaagcggt
      601 tagctccttc ggtcctccga tcgttgtcag aagtaagttg gccgcagtgt tatcactcat
      661 ggttatggca gcactgcata attctcttac tgtcatgcca tccgtaagat gcttttctgt
      721 gactggtgag tactcaacca agtcattctg agaatagtgt atgcggcgac cgagttgctc
      781 ttgcccggcg tcaatacggg ataataccgc gccacatagc agaactttaa aagtgctcat
      841 cattggaaaa cgttcttcgg ggcgaaaact ctcaaggatc ttaccgctgt tgagatccag
      901 ttcgatgtaa cccactcgtg cacccaactg atcttcagca tcttttactt tcaccagcgt
      961 ttctgggtga gcaaaaacag gaaggcaaaa tgccgcaaaa aagggaataa gggcgacacg
     1021 gaaatgttga atactcatac tcttcctttt tcaatcatga ttgaagcatt tatcagggtt
     1081 attgtctcat gagcggatac atatttgaat gtatttagaa aaataaacaa ataggtcatg
     1141 accaaaatcc cttaacgtga gttttcgttc cactgagcgt cagaccccgt agaaaagatc
     1201 aaaggatctt cttgagatcc tttttttctg cgcgtaatct gctgcttgca aacaaaaaaa
     1261 ccaccgctac cagcggtggt ttgtttgccg gatcaagagc taccaactct ttttccgaag
     1321 gtaactggct tcagcagagc gcagatacca aatactgtcc ttctagtgta gccgtagtta
     1381 ggccaccact tcaagaactc tgtagcaccg cctacatacc tcgctctgct aatcctgtta
     1441 ccagtggctg ctgccagtgg cgataagtcg tgtcttaccg ggttggactc aagacgatag
     1501 ttaccggata aggcgcagcg gtcgggctga acggggggtt cgtgcacaca gcccagcttg
     1561 gagcgaacga cctacaccga actgagatac ctacagcgtg agctatgaga aagcgccacg
     1621 cttcccgaag ggagaaaggc ggacaggtat ccggtaagcg gcagggtcgg aacaggagag
     1681 cgcacgaggg agcttccagg gggaaacgcc tggtatcttt atagtcctgt cgggtttcgc
     1741 cacctctgac ttgagcgtcg atttttgtga tgctcgtcag gggggcggag cctatggaaa
     1801 aacgccagca acgcggcctt tttacggttc ctggcctttt gctggccttt tgctcacatg
     1861 ttctttcctg cgttatcccc tgattctgtg gataaccgta ttaccgcctt tgagtgagct
     1921 gataccgctc gccgcagccg aacgaccgag cgcagcgagt cagtgagcga ggaagcggaa
     1981 gagcgcctga tgcggtattt tctccttacg catctgtgcg gtatttcaca ccgcaatggt
     2041 gcactctcag tacaatctgc tctgatgccg catagttaag ccagtataca ctccgctatc
     2101 gctacgtgac tgggtcatgg ctgcgccccg acacccgcca acacccgctg acgcgccctg
     2161 acgggcttgt ctgctcccgg catccgctta cagacaagct gtgaccgtct ccgggagctg
     2221 catgtgtcag aggttttcac cgtcatcacc gaaacgcgcg aggcagctgc ggtaaagctc
     2281 atcagcgtgg tcgtgaagcg attcacagat gtctgcctgt tcatccgcgt ccagctcgtt
     2341 gagtttctcc agaagcgtta atgtctggct tctgataaag cgggccatgt taagggcggt
     2401 tttttcctgt ttggtcactg atgcctccgt gtaaggggga tttctgttca tgggggtaat
     2461 gataccgatg aaacgagaga ggatgctcac gatacgggtt actgatgatg aacatgcccg
     2521 gttactggaa cgttgtgagg gtaaacaact ggcggtatgg atgcggcggg accagagaaa
     2581 aatcactcag ggtcaatgcc agcgcttcgt taatacagat gtaggtgttc cacagggtag
     2641 ccagcagcat cctgcgatgc agatccggaa cataatggtg cagggcgctg acttccgcgt
     2701 ttccagactt tacgaaacac ggaaaccgaa gaccattcat gttgttgctc aggtcgcaga
     2761 cgttttgcag cagcagtcgc ttcacgttcg ctcgcgtatc ggtgattcat tctgctaacc
     2821 agtaaggcaa ccccgccagc ctagccgggt cctcaacgac aggagcacga tcatgctagt
     2881 catgccccgc gcccaccgga aggagctgac tgggttgaag gctctcaagg gcatcggtcg
     2941 agatcccggt gcctaatgag tgagctaact tacattaatt gcgttgcgct cactgcccgc
     3001 tttccagtcg ggaaacctgt cgtgccagct gcattaatga atcggccaac gcgcggggag
     3061 aggcggtttg cgtattgggc gccagggtgg tttttctttt caccagtgag acgggcaaca
     3121 gctgattgcc cttcaccgcc tggccctgag agagttgcag caagcggtcc acgctggttt
     3181 gccccagcag gcgaaaatcc tgtttgatgg tggttaacgg cgggatataa catgagctgt
     3241 cttcggtatc gtcgtatccc actaccgaga tgtccgcacc aacgcgcagc ccggactcgg
     3301 taatggcgcg cattgcgccc agcgccatct gatcgttggc aaccagcatc gcagtgggaa
     3361 cgatgccctc attcagcatt tgcatggttt gttgaaaacc ggacatggca ctccagtcgc
     3421 cttcccgttc cgctatcggc tgaatttgat tgcgagtgag atatttatgc cagccagcca
     3481 gacgcagacg cgccgagaca gaacttaatg ggcccgctaa cagcgcgatt tgctggtgac
     3541 ccaatgcgac cagatgctcc acgcccagtc gcgtaccgtc ttcatgggag aaaataatac
     3601 tgttgatggg tgtctggtca gagacatcaa gaaataacgc cggaacatta gtgcaggcag
     3661 cttccacagc aatggcatcc tggtcatcca gcggatagtt aatgatcagc ccactgacgc
     3721 gttgcgcgag aagattgtgc accgccgctt tacaggcttc gacgccgctt cgttctacca
     3781 tcgacaccac cacgctggca cccagttgat cggcgcgaga tttaatcgcc gcgacaattt
     3841 gcgacggcgc gtgcagggcc agactggagg tggcaacgcc aatcagcaac gactgtttgc
     3901 ccgccagttg ttgtgccacg cggttgggaa tgtaattcag ctccgccatc gccgcttcca
     3961 ctttttcccg cgttttcgca gaaacgtggc tggcctggtt caccacgcgg gaaacggtct
     4021 gataagagac accggcatac tctgcgacat cgtataacgt tactggtttc acattcacca
     4081 ccctgaattg actctcttcc gggcgctatc atgccatacc gcgaaaggtt ttgcgccatt
     4141 cgatggtgtc cgggatctcg acgctctccc ttatgcgact cctgcattag gaagcagccc
     4201 agtagtaggt tgaggccgtt gagcaccgcc gccgcaagga atggtgcatg caaggagatg
     4261 gcgcccaaca gtcccccggc cacggggcct gccaccatac ccacgccgaa acaagcgctc
     4321 atgagcccga agtggcgagc ccgatcttcc ccatcggtga tgtcggcgat ataggcgcca
     4381 gcaaccgcac ctgtggcgcc ggtgatgccg gccacgatgc gtccggcgta gaggatcgag
     4441 atcgatctcg atcccgcgaa attaatacga ctcactatag gggaattgtg agcggataac
     4501 aattcccctc tagaaataat tttgtttaac tttaagaagg agatatacat atgagatctg
     4561 gatcccacca tcaccatcac catagatctg atatcacaag tttgtacaaa aaagctgaac
     4621 gagaaacgta aaatgatata aatatcaata tattaaatta gattttgcat aaaaaacaga
     4681 ctacataata ctgtaaaaca caacatatcc agtcactatg gcggccgcat taggcacccc
     4741 aggctttaca ctttatgctt ccggctcgta taatgtgtgg attttgagtt aggatccgtc
     4801 gagattttca ggagctaagg aagctaaaat ggagaaaaaa atcactggat ataccaccgt
     4861 tgatatatcc caatggcatc gtaaagaaca ttttgaggca tttcagtcag ttgctcaatg
     4921 tacctataac cagaccgttc agctggatat tacggccttt ttaaagaccg taaagaaaaa
     4981 taagcacaag ttttatccgg cctttattca cattcttgcc cgcctgatga atgctcatcc
     5041 ggaattccgt atggcaatga aagacggtga gctggtgata tgggatagtg ttcacccttg
     5101 ttacaccgtt ttccatgagc aaactgaaac gttttcatcg ctctggagtg aataccacga
     5161 cgatttccgg cagtttctac acatatattc gcaagatgtg gcgtgttacg gtgaaaacct
     5221 ggcctatttc cctaaagggt ttattgagaa tatgtttttc gtctcagcca atccctgggt
     5281 gagtttcacc agttttgatt taaacgtggc caatatggac aacttcttcg cccccgtttt
     5341 caccatgggc aaatattata cgcaaggcga caaggtgctg atgccgctgg cgattcaggt
     5401 tcatcatgcc gtttgtgatg gcttccatgt cggcagaatg cttaatgaat tacaacagta
     5461 ctgcgatgag tggcagggcg gggcgtaaac gcgtcgttcc actgagcgtc agaccccgta
     5521 gaaaagatca aaggatcttc ttgagatcct ttttttctgc gcgtaatctg ctgcttgcaa
     5581 acaaaaaaac caccgctacc agcggtggtt tgtttgccgg atcaagagct accaactctt
     5641 tttccgaagg taactggctt cagcagagcg cagataccaa atactgttct tctagtgtag
     5701 ccgtagttag gccaccactt caagaactct gtagcaccgc ctacatacct cgctctgcta
     5761 atcctgttac cagtggctgc tgccagtggc gataagtcgt gtcttaccgg gttggactca
     5821 agacgatagt taccggataa ggcgcagcgg tcgggctgaa cggggggttc gtgcacacag
     5881 cccagcttgg agcgaacgac ctacaccgaa ctgagatacc tacagcgtga gctatgagaa
     5941 agcgccacgc ttcccgaagg gagaaaggcg gacaggtatc cggtaagcgg cagggtcgga
     6001 acaggagagc gcacgaggga gcttccaggg ggaaacgcct ggtatcttta tagtcctgtc
     6061 gggtttcgcc acctctgact tgagcgtcga tttttgtgat gctcgtcagg ggggcggagc
     6121 ctatggaaaa acgccagcaa cgcggccttt ttacggttcc tggccttttg ctggcctttt
     6181 gctcacatgt tctttcctgc gttatcccct gattctgtgg ataaccgtat taccgccttt
     6241 gagtgagctg ataccgctcg ccgcagccga acgaccgagc gcagcgagtc agtgagcgag
     6301 gaagcggaag agcgcccaat acgcaaaccg cctctccccg cgcgttggcc gattcattaa
     6361 tgcagctggc acgacaggtt tcccgactgg aaagcgggca gtgagcgaac gcaattaata
     6421 cgcgtggatc cggcttacta aaagccagat aacagtatgc gtatttgcgc gctgattttt
     6481 gcggtataag aatatatact gatatgtata cccgaagtat gtcaaaaaga ggtatgctat
     6541 gaagcagcgt attacagtga cagttgacag cgacagctat cagttgctca aggcatatat
     6601 gatgtcaata tctccggtct ggtaagcaca accatgcaga atgaagcccg tcgtctgcgt
     6661 gccgaacgct ggaaagcgga aaatcaggaa gggatggctg aggtcgcccg gtttattgaa
     6721 atgaacggct cttttgctga cgagaacagg ggctggtgaa atgcagttta aggtttacac
     6781 ctataaaaga gagagccgtt atcgtctgtt tgtggatgta cagagtgata ttattgacac
     6841 gcccgggcga cggatggtga tccccctggc cagtgcacgt ctgctgtcag ataaagtctc
     6901 ccgtgaactt tacccggtgg tgcatatcgg ggatgaaagc tggcgcatga tgaccaccga
     6961 tatggccagt gtgccggtct ccgttatcgg ggaagaagtg gctgatctca gccaccgcga
     7021 aaatgacatc aaaaacgcca ttaacctgat gttctgggga atataaatgt caggctccct
     7081 tatacacagc cagtctgcag gtcgaccata gtgactggat atgttgtgtt ttacagtatt
     7141 atgtagtctg ttttttatgc aaaatctaat ttaatatatt gatatttata tcattttacg
     7201 tttctcgttc agctttcttg tacaaagtgg tgatatcgct agctagatag ctagaagctt
     7261 gcggccgcac agctgtatac acgtgcaagc cagccagaac tcgctcctga agacccagag
     7321 gatctcgagc accaccacca ccaccactaa tgttaattaa gttgggcgtt cctaggctga
     7381 taaaacagaa tttgcctggc ggcagtagcg cggtggtccc acctgacccc atgccgaact
     7441 cagaagtgaa acgccgtagc gccgatggta gtgtggggtc tccccatgcg agagtaggga
     7501 actgccaggc atcaaataaa acgaaaggct cagtcgaaag actgggcctt tcgttttatc
     7561 tgttgtttgt cggtgaacgc tctcctgagt aggacaaatc cgccgggagc ggatttgaac
     7621 gttgcgaagc aacggcccgg agggtggcgg gcaggacgcc cgccataaac tgccaggcat
     7681 caaattaagc agaaggccat cctgacggat ggcctttttg cgtttctaca aactcttttg
     7741 tttatttttc taaatacatt caaatatgta tccgctgagc aataactagc ataacccctt
     7801 ggggcctcta aacgggtctt gaggggtttt ttgctgaaag gaggaactat atccggattg
     7861 gcgaatgggn nnnnnnnnnn nnnnnnnnnn nnnnnnnnnn nnnnnnnnnn nnnnnnnnnn
     7921 nnnnnnnnnn nnnnnnnnnn nnnnnnnnnn nnnnnnnnnn nnnnnnnnnn nnnnnnnnnn
     7981 nnnnnnnnnn nnncnnnnnn nnnnnnnnnn nnnnnnnnnn nnnnnnnnnn nnnnnnnnnn
     8041 nnnnnnnnnn nnnnnnnnnn nnnnnnnnnn nnnnnnnnnn nnnnnannnn nnnnnnnnnn
     8101 nnnnnnnnnn nnnnnnnnnn nnnnnnnnnn nnnnnccttt gacgttggag tccacgttct
     8161 ttaatagtgg actcttgttc caaactggaa caacactcaa ccctatctcg gtctattctt
     8221 ttgatttata agggattttg ccgatttcgg cctattggtt aa
//
